>Addgene plasmid #198142 | p2095 | addgene full sequence | sequence record 388080 | Addgene NGS Result
CTACTTACTCTAGCTTCCCGGCAACAATTAATAGACTGGATGGAGGCGGATAAAGTTGCAGGACCACTTC
TGCGCTCGGCCCTTCCGGCTGGCTGGTTTATTGCTGATAAATCTGGAGCCGGTGAGCGTGGGTCTCGCGG
TATCATTGCAGCACTGGGGCCAGATGGTAAGCCCTCCCGTATCGTAGTTATCTACACGACGGGGAGTCAG
GCAACTATGGATGAACGAAATAGACAGATCGCTGAGATAGGTGCCTCACTGATTAAGCATTGGTAACTGT
CAGACCAAGTTTACTCATATATACTTTAGATTGATTTAAAACTTCATTTTTAATTTAAAAGGATCTAGGT
GAAGATCCTTTTTGATAATCTCATGACCAAAATCCCTTAACGTGAGTTTTCGTTCCACTGAGCGTCAGAT
CTCTGTTCGGGGGTTCACTGACGCTGCGTGACTACGATGGTCAGGTTGCGGAGGCTATGGCCCTGGTACG
AGCGCTGAACAAAATGACGAAAGCAGGTATGCCTGAAAGCGTGCGTATTGCCTGAAAACACAACCCGCTA
CGGGGGAGACTTACCCGAAATCTGATTTATTCAACAAAGCCACTTTCAGTATGGATTTGGGTGTTACGGG
GGGGGGTTGGTGCTTAAAATCGCGCTGAGGATTTCTGATGGTGTTAAGCGGGCGGTTTTGAGATGTAAAC
TCGCCCGTTTAACATAATGGATCTTGCGCGCACCGCCCGAACACCACTCGCCACAAAAAACCGCCGGAAC
GTCCAAAAGTACGGGTTTTGCTGCCCGCAAACGGGCTGTTCTGGTGTTGCTAGTTTGTTATCAGAATCGC
AGATCCGGCTTCAGCCGGTTTGCCGGCTGAAAGCGCTATTTCTTCCAGAATTGCCATGATTTTTTCCCCA
CGGGAGGCGTCACTGGCTCCCGTGTTGTCGGCAGCTTTGATTCGATAAGCAGCATCGCCTGTTTCAGGCT
GTCTATGTGTGACTGTTGAGCTGTAACAAGTTGTCTCAGGTGTTCAATTTCATGTTCTAGTTGCTTTGTT
TTACTGGTTTCACCTGTTCTATTAGGTGTTACATGCTGTTCATCTGTTACATTGTCGATCTGTTCATGGT
GAACAGCTTTGAATGCACCAAAAACTCGTAAAAGCTCTGATGTATCTATCTTTTTTACACCGTTTTCATC
TGTGCATATGGACAGTTTTCCCTTTGATATGTAACGGTGAACAGTTGTTCTACTTTTGTTTGTTAGTCTT
GATGCTTCACTGATAGATACAAGAGCCATAAGAACCTCAGATCCTTCCGTATTTAGCCAGTATGTTCTCT
AGTGTGGTTCGTTGTTTTTGCGTGAGCCATGAGAACGAACCATTGAGATCATACTTACTTTGCATGTCAC
TCAAAAATTTTGCCTCAAAACTGGTGAGCTGAATTTTTGCAGTTAAAGCATCGTGTAGTGTTTTTCTTAG
TCCGTTATGTAGGTAGGAATCTGATGTAATGGTTGTTGGTATTTTGTCACCATTCATTTTTATCTGGTTG
TTCTCAAGTTCGGTTACGAGATCCATTTGTCTATCTAGTTCAACTTGGAAAATCAACGTATCAGTCGGGC
GGCCTCGCTTATCAACCACCAATTTCATATTGCTGTAAGTGTTTAAATCTTTACTTATTGGTTTCAAAAC
CCATTGGTTAAGCCTTTTAAACTCATGGTAGTTATTTTCAAGCATTAACATGAACTTAAATTCATCAAGG
CTAATCTCTATATTTGCCTTGTGAGTTTTCTTTTGTGTTAGTTCTTTTAATAACCACTCATAAATCCTCA
TAGAGTATTTGTTTTCAAAAGACTTAACATGTTCCAGATTATATTTTATGAATTTTTTTAACTGGAAAAG
ATAAGGCAATATCTCTTCACTAAAAACTAATTCTAATTTTTCGCTTGAGAACTTGGCATAGTTTGTCCAC
TGGAAAATCTCAAAGCCTTTAACCAAAGGATTCCTGATTTCCACAGTTCTCGTCATCAGCTCTCTGGTTG
CTTTAGCTAATACACCATAAGCATTTTCCCTACTGATGTTCATCATCTGAGCGTATTGGTTATAAGTGAA
CGATACCGTCCGTTCTTTCCTTGTAGGGTTTTCAATCGTGGGGTTGAGTAGTGCCACACAGCATAAAATT
AGCTTGGTTTCATGCTCCGTTAAGTCATAGCGACTAATCGCTAGTTCATTTGCTTTGAAAACAACTAATT
CAGACATACATCTCAATTGGTCTAGGTGATTTTAATCACTATACCAATTGAGATGGGCTAGTCAATGATA
ATTACTAGTCCTTTTCCTTTGAGTTGTGGGTATCTGTAAATTCTGCTAGACCTTTGCTGGAAAACTTGTA
AATTCTGCTAGACCCTCTGTAAATTCCGCTAGACCTTTGTGTGTTTTTTTTGTTTATATTCAAGTGGTTA
TAATTTATAGAATAAAGAAAGAATAAAAAAAGATAAAAAGAATAGATCCCAGCCCTGTGTATAACTCACT
ACTTTAGTCAGTTCCGCAGTATTACAAAAGGATGTCGCAAACGCTGTTTGCTCCTCTACAAAACAGACCT
TAAAACCCTAAAGGCTTAAGTAGCACCCTCGCAAGCTCGGGCAAATCGCTGAATATTCCTTTTGTCTCCG
ACCATCAGGCACCTGAGTCGCTGTCTTTTTCGTGACATTCAGTTCGCTGCGCTCACGGCTCTGGCAGTGA
ATGGGGGTAAATGGCACTACAGGCGCCTTTTATGGATTCATGCAAGGAAACTACCCATAATACAAGAAAA
GCCCGTCACGGGCTTCTCAGGGCGTTTTATGGCGGGTCTGCGGAGTGGTGAATCCGTTAGCGAGGTGCCG
CCGGCTTCCATTCAGGTCGAGGTGGCCCGGCTCCATGCACCGCGACGCAACGCGGGGAGGCAGACAAGGT
ATAGGGCGGCGCCTACAATCCATGCCAACCCGTTCCATGTGCTCGCCGAGGCGGCATAAATCGCCGTGAC
GATCAGCGGTCCAATGATCGAAGTTAGGCTGGTAAGAGCCGCGAGCGATCCTTGAAGCTGTCCCTGATGG
TCGTCATCTACCTGCCTGGACAGCATGGCCTGCAACGCGGGCATCCCGATGCCGCCGGAAGCGAGAAGAA
TCATAATGGGGAAGGCCATCCAGCCTCGCGTCGCGAACGCCAGCAAGACGTAGCCCAGCGCGTCGGCCGC
CATGCCGGCGATAATGGCCTGCTTCTCGCCGAAACGTTTGGTGGCGGGACCAGTGACGAAGGCTTGAGCG
AGGGCGTGCAAGATTCCGAATACCGCAAGCGACAGGCCGATCATCGTCGCGCTCCAGCGAAAGCGGTCCT
CGCCGAAAATGACCCAGAGCGCTGCCGGCACCCTGTCCTACGAGTTGCATGATAAAGAAGACAGTCATAA
GTGCGGCGACGATAGTCATGCCCCGCGCCCACCGGAAGGAGCTGACTGGGTTGAAGGCTCTCAAGGGCAT
CGGCATTCGCCATTCAGGCTGCCTCCTACCAAGACGACTTCAAATCCGACCCGTAGAGATCTCACATGTT
CTTTCCTGCGTTATCCCCTGATTCTGTGGATAACCGTATTACCGCCTTTGAGTGAGCTGATACCGCTCGC
CGCAGCCGAACGACCGAGCGCAGCGAGTCAGTGAGCGAGGAAGCGGAAGAGCGCCCAATACGCAAACCGC
CTCTCCCCGCGCGTTGGCCGATTCATTAATGCAGCTGGCACGACAGGTTTCCCGACTGGAAAGCGGGCAG
TGAGCGCAACGCAATTAATGTGAGTTAGCTCACTCATTAGGCACCCCAGGCTTTACACTTTATGCTTCCG
GCTCGTATGTTGTGTGGAATTGTGAGCGGATAACAATTTCACACAGGAAACAGCTATGACCATGATTACG
CCAAGCGCGCAATTAACCCTCACTAAAGGGAACAAAAGCTGGAGCTCCACCGCGGTGGCGGCCGCTCTAG
AGTCGACCAGACATGATAAGATACATTGATGAGTTTGGACAAACCACAACTAGAATGCAGTGAAAAAAAT
GCTTTATTTGTGAAATTTGTGATGCTATTGCTTTATTTGTAACCATTATAAGCTGCAATAAACAAGTTCT
GCTTTAATAAGATCCTAGAACTAGAGGATCCGCGTCTCTGTCTCAAAAGGAGGTAGGCGATCCCTACTCC
GATCCATGGCACCACCCCCATCTCCCCGAGATGTATGATCAGAACTGTCCATTAATGCAGGTGTAGTAGC
AGATTGACAGAGCGCTGCCATTTGTTCCGCCAATAACACACTGGGATCGGCATGAAGTTCATCAACAGAA
TTTTCCTGATCGTCGCCAGAGGGGCGGGCAAGGCAATAATCCAGTACCGCACCTATCGCCGTCAGGCTAA
CGGAGGTAATTACACTCCCCATGTCCAAAGAGGCCGCAATATTTTCAGCCGCGGGCAGTGGAAACTGTAG
GGGTAAAACCAACATAGAAATAGCGATTCCTGAACGTATTAATAAAGAAAGACAATTAGCAAGGGTGTTA
GCGCAGTTAAGACTTGCCCCACATTTTAAGGCCAGCGCACTGACCACAAGAGCAACGCTATCACTGGCGG
TTTGTAATGGCTCCTTTTGCTGACATATCGATTGATAATTATGATACGCACAGCAAGCATCCCCAATAGC
AATCACGAGCGCCGCCCCCGCAAGAATAGCAATGGGTAATCCTGCCCCGCCAGAAATTACCGCTGCAGCA
ACCGATAACCCAAACACGACTGTCGCACCCAGCGCACGAATAGTGTATTGCATAAAATGTATCGCATAAT
CCCTCTGCTGCCTTATTTGTTCAGGCGTAAGCAGCACAGGGGCTGCGGGGGTGCCAGGCGCTGGAATTTC
AGGGGGAGGAAACGATACCTCCTTCGCTTGTATATCGGAAGGAGGACTATTACCATCGACTATATTACTT
GCCGCTGACGGAATATGAATTTTCATATTTCGTTCTGTTATTTAAGCAATAAGAGTATCAACCATTATTT
GCGCATTCTGGCGAATCTCACTCCATGAGGCATCCGCATAACTCATCTTGATTGCGGTTTGAAAAGCCTC
TCTCGCCAACCCGGGTTCCCCCATCATTTTGAGACAGACGCCCGTTTGGTAAACCGGTTCTGGATGGCTG
GCATCCAGCATCAAGGCATGTCCATAGAAATTAATGGCCGTCGTGTATTCTTTAAGCATCATCCAGGTGC
CAGCCAATGCAATATGGGCACGCCAACTCCATGGCTGGGCCATCACCAGCCAACTAAAATCGATTACGGC
GCGCGAATAATCCCCCTCCTGCCATGAGGCGTAACCACTGGCATAAACGGTTTCCGGATCAACGGATAAT
AGCTGTTTCAGAATGTCTTCGGGTATTTTATTTTTCTGATCTTCTTTCATCATCATACCTATTGAATTCA
CGATAAGATAATTAACGTGCTAACTAAGAGCCTATCCCATTAGGGCTATTTTACTTGCCATTTTGAACCT
GGGCAGTGCTCGCCAAAACGCGTTAGCGTTTTGAACGCCGCTAGCGGCGGCCCGAAGGGCGAGCGTAGCG
AGTCAAACCTCACGTACTACGTGTACGCTGCGGTTTTTGCGCGCTATCCGTGTCCAAACTGGCTGCGCCA
ATTAACGCCTGGTGGGATAGGCTCTAAGATATTTTTACTTTACTCTTGCTCACTCACTACAAGTGCGCTG
TTATGGTAACGATAATAAATAATGTTGATGATATTTTCGGCCTGCTCGATCGCTTCAAGCAATAAGGTGT
TTTGCTGATATTGCTGCGGATCCTGTAACTTGCCGTTGTTCTCTTCTAAGCTTATCGATACCGTCGACCT
CGAGGGGGGGCCCGGTACCCAATTCGCCCTATAGTGAGTCGTATTACGCGCGCTCACTGGCCGTCGTTTT
ACAACGTCGTGACTGGGAAAACCCTGGCGTTACCCAACTTAATCGCCTTGCAGCACATCCCCCTTTCGCC
AGCTGGCGTAATAGCGAAGAGGCCCGCACCGATCGCCCTTCCCAACAGTTGCGCAGCCTGAATGGCGAAT
GGG
[124 nt withheld, positions 6094-6217]
C
[91 nt withheld, positions 6219-6309]
A
[49 nt withheld, positions 6311-6359]
CCTTTGACGTTGGAGTCCACGTTCTTT
[37 nt withheld, positions 6387-6423]
ACCCTATCTCGGTCTATTCTTTTGATTTATAAGGGATTTTGCCGATTTCGGCCTATTGGTTAAAAAATGA
GCTGATTTAACAAAAATTTAACGCGAATTTTAACAAAATATTAACGCTTACAATTTAGGTGGCACTTTTC
GGGGAAATGTGCGCGGAACCCCTATTTGTTTATTTTTCTAAATACATTCAAATATGTATCCGCTCATGAG
ACAATAACCCTGATAAATGCTTCAATAATATTGAAAAAGGAAGAGTATGAGTATTCAACATTTCCGTGTC
GCCCTTATTCCCTTTTTTGCGGCATTTTGCCTTCCTGTTTTTGCTCACCCAGAAACGCTGGTGAAAGTAA
AAGATGCTGAAGATCAGTTGGGTGCACGAGTGGGTTACATCGAACTGGATCTCAACAGCGGTAAGATCCT
TGAGAGTTTTCGCCCCGAAGAACGTTTTCCAATGATGAGCACTTTTAAAGTTCTGCTATGTGGCGCGGTA
TTATCCCGTATTGACGCCGGGCAAGAGCAACTCGGTCGCCGCATACACTATTCTCAGAATGACTTGGTTG
AGTACTCACCAGTCACAGAAAAGCATCTTACGGATGGCATGACAGTAAGAGAATTATGCAGTGCTGCCAT
AACCATGAGTGATAACACTGCGGCCAACTTACTTCTGACAACGATCGGAGGACCGAAGGAGCTAACCGCT
TTTTTGCACAACATGGGGGATCATGTAACTCGCCTTGATCGCTGGGAACCGGAGCTGAATGAAGCCATAC
CAAACGACGAGCGTGACACCACGATGCCTGTAGCAATGGCAACAACGTTGCGCAAACTATTAACTGGCGA
A
Features (pLannotate 1.2.2; 19 found; start..end, strand, type, name):
    414..542     +  CDS            TRA2_ECOLX (fragment): Protein predicted: Swiss-Prot protein existence level 4. Required for transposition of transposon Tn903. From Escherichia coli.
   1297..2247    -  CDS            Rep101: RepA protein needed for replication with the pSC101 origin; rep101
   2295..2517    -  rep_origin     pSC101 ori: low-copy replication origin that requires the Rep101 protein
   2882..3503    -  CDS            TcR (fragment): tetracycline efflux protein; tet; confers resistance to tetracycline
   3506..3522    -  CDS            lacZα (fragment): LacZα fragment of β-galactosidase; lacZ fragment
   3561..3689    +  rep_origin     RSF ori (fragment): Plasmids containing the RSF 1030 origin of replication can be propagated in E. coli cells that contain additional plasmids with compatible origins.
   3691..3783    +  CDS            lacI (fragment): lac repressor; lacI; The lac repressor binds to the lac operator to inhibit transcription in E. coli. This inhibition can be relieved by adding lactose or isopropyl-β-D-thiogalactopyranoside (IPTG).
   3796..3817    +  protein_bind   CAP binding site: CAP binding activates transcription in the presence of cAMP. E. coli catabolite activator protein
   3832..3862    +  promoter       lac promoter: promoter for the E. coli lac operon
   3870..3886    +  protein_bind   lac operator: The lac repressor binds to the lac operator to inhibit transcription in E. coli. This inhibition can be relieved by adding lactose or isopropyl-β-D-thiogalactopyranoside (IPTG). lac repressor encoded by lacI
   3931..3949    +  promoter       T3 promoter: promoter for bacteriophage T3 RNA polymerase
   3962..3991    +  misc_feature   MCS (fragment): pBluescript multiple cloning site
   4007..4128    -  polyA_signal   SV40 poly(A) signal: SV40 polyadenylation signal
   5858..5899    +  misc_feature   MCS (fragment): pBluescript multiple cloning site
   5908..5926    -  promoter       T7 promoter: promoter for bacteriophage T7 RNA polymerase
   5934..6089    +  CDS            lacZα (fragment): LacZα fragment of β-galactosidase; lacZ fragment
   6094..6522    +  rep_origin     f1 ori (sequence partly withheld): f1 bacteriophage origin of replication; arrow indicates direction of (+) strand synthesis
   6575..6679    +  promoter       AmpR promoter: bla
   6680..276     +  CDS            AmpR (across the origin): β-lactamase; bla; confers resistance to ampicillin, carbenicillin, and related antibiotics
