[The description below was written by a language model from this plasmid's Addgene catalogue record and pLannotate feature annotations shown in this document.]
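Description:
p2095 is a low-copy bacterial expression plasmid built on pWSK29, designed to produce an epitope-tagged version of the Salmonella enterica serovar Typhimurium effector protein SseF. The backbone replicates through the pSC101 origin together with its cognate Rep101 (RepA) protein, which keeps copy number low, and it is selected with ampicillin via the β-lactamase gene driven by its own promoter. The feature table also shows the pBluescript-derived cloning region typical of this backbone: a CAP binding site, lac promoter and operator, split lacZα fragments, flanking T3 and T7 promoters, and an f1 origin for single-stranded DNA production. Short fragments annotated as TcR, lacI, RSF ori and a Tn903 transposition protein appear to be backbone remnants rather than functional elements.

According to the catalogue entry, the insert is PsseA::sscB sseF::M45: the Salmonella sseA promoter driving sscB and sseF, with sseF carrying a C-terminal M45 epitope tag. None of these elements was recognised by the automated annotation. They presumably lie in the roughly 1.7 kb unannotated stretch between the two multiple cloning site fragments. An SV40 poly(A) signal is annotated in reverse orientation just inside the cloning site. The record does not explain its presence, and it would have no expected role in bacteria. Using a native Salmonella promoter on a low-copy replicon suggests expression close to physiological regulation and levels. The stated purpose is epitope tagging of SseF, and the associated publication concerns the dynamics of translocated Salmonella effectors in host cell endomembranes, consistent with using the M45 tag to detect the effector after delivery into host cells.
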