Addgene plasmid #198142: p2095
Purpose: Epitope tagging of effector protein SseF
Depositing lab: Michael Hensel. Depositing organization: Universitaet Osnabrueck. Publication: Single molecule analyses reveal dynamics of Salmonella translocated effector proteins in host cell endomembranes. Goser V, Sander N, Schulte M, Scharte F, Franzkoch R, Liss V, Psathaki OE, Hensel M. Nat Commun. 2023 Mar 4;14(1):1240. doi: 10.1038/s41467-023-36758-9. PubMed 36870997.
Backbone
  Vector backbone: pWSK29
  Vector type: Bacterial Expression
Growth in bacteria
  Bacterial resistance: Ampicillin, 100 μg/mL
  Growth temperature: 37°C
  Growth strain: NEB Stable
  Copy number: Low Copy
Gene/Insert
  Gene/Insert name: PsseA::sscB sseF::M45
  Species: Salmonella enterica serovar Typhimurium
  Entrez Gene: sseF (a.k.a. STM1404)
  Tag / fusion protein: M45 (C terminal on insert)
  Cloning method: Restriction Enzyme; 5′ cloning site Unknown (unknown if destroyed)
Terms and licenses: Academic/Nonprofit Terms; Industry Terms: Not Available to Industry
How to cite: p2095 was a gift from Michael Hensel (Addgene plasmid # 198142 ; http://n2t.net/addgene:198142 ; RRID:Addgene_198142)
